>Addgene plasmid #203263 | B*15:17:01 | addgene full sequence | sequence record 399795 | Addgene NGS Result
GACGGATCGGGAGATCTCCCGATCCCCTATGGTGCACTCTCAGTACAATCTGCTCTGATGCCGCATAGTT
AAGCCAGTATCTGCTCCCTGCTTGTGTGTTGGAGGTCGCTGAGTAGTGCGCGAGCAAAATTTAAGCTACA
ACAAGGCAAGGCTTGACCGACAATTGCATGAAGAATCTGCTTAGGGTTAGGCGTTTTGCGCTGCTTCGCG
ATGTACGGGCCAGATATACGCGTTGACATTGATTATTGACTAGTTATTAATAGTAATCAATTACGGGGTC
ATTAGTTCATAGCCCATATATGGAGTTCCGCGTTACATAACTTACGGTAAATGGCCCGCCTGGCTGACCG
CCCAACGACCCCCGCCCATTGACGTCAATAATGACGTATGTTCCCATAGTAACGCCAATAGGGACTTTCC
ATTGACGTCAATGGGTGGAGTATTTACGGTAAACTGCCCACTTGGCAGTACATCAAGTGTATCATATGCC
AAGTACGCCCCCTATTGACGTCAATGACGGTAAATGGCCCGCCTGGCATTATGCCCAGTACATGACCTTA
TGGGACTTTCCTACTTGGCAGTACATCTACGTATTAGTCATCGCTATTACCATGGTGATGCGGTTTTGGC
AGTACATCAATGGGCGTGGATAGCGGTTTGACTCACGGGGATTTCCAAGTCTCCACCCCATTGACGTCAA
TGGGAGTTTGTTTTGGCACCAAAATCAACGGGACTTTCCAAAATGTCGTAACAACTCCGCCCCATTGACG
CAAATGGGCGGTAGGCGTGTACGGTGGGAGGTCTATATAAGCAGAGCTCTCTGGCTAACTAGAGAACCCA
CTGCTTACTGGCTTATCGAAATTAATACGACTCACTATAGGGAGACCCAAGCTGGCTAGCGTTTAAACTT
AAGCTTGGTACCGAGCTCGGATCCATGCGGGTCACGGCGCCCCGAACCGTCCTCCTGCTGCTCTCGGGAG
CCCTGGCCCTGACCGAGACCTGGGCCGGCTCCCACTCCATGAGGTATTTCTACACCGCCATGTCCCGGCC
CGGCCGCGGGGAGCCCCGCTTCATCGCAGTGGGCTACGTGGACGACACCCAGTTCGTGAGGTTCGACAGC
GACGCCGCGAGTCCGAGGATGGCGCCCCGGGCGCCATGGATAGAGCAGGAGGGGCCGGAGTATTGGGACC
GGGAGACACGGAACATGAAGGCCTCCGCGCAGACTTACCGAGAGAACCTGCGGATCGCGCTCCGCTACTA
CAACCAGAGCGAGGCCGGGTCTCACACCCTCCAGAGGATGTACGGCTGCGACGTGGGGCCGGACGGGCGC
CTCCTCCGCGGGTACCACCAGGACGCCTACGACGGCAAGGATTACATCGCCCTGAACGAGGACCTGAGCT
CCTGGACCGCGGCGGACACGGCGGCTCAGATCACCCAGCGCAAGTGGGAGGCGGCCCGTGAGGCGGAGCA
GCTGAGAGCCTACCTGGAGGGCCTGTGCGTGGAGTGGCTCCGCAGATACCTGGAGAACGGGAAGGAGACG
CTGCAGCGCGCGGACCCCCCAAAGACACATGTGACCCACCACCCCATCTCTGACCATGAGGCCACCCTGA
GGTGCTGGGCCCTGGGCTTCTACCCTGCGGAGATCACACTGACCTGGCAGCGGGATGGCGAGGACCAAAC
TCAGGACACCGAGCTTGTGGAGACCAGACCAGCAGGAGATAGAACCTTCCAGAAGTGGGCAGCTGTGGTG
GTGCCTTCTGGAGAAGAGCAGAGATACACATGCCATGTACAGCATGAGGGGCTGCCGAAGCCCCTCACCC
TGAGATGGGAGCCATCTTCCCAGTCCACCATCCCCATCGTGGGCATTGTTGCTGGCCTGGCTGTCCTAGC
AGTTGTGGTCATCGGAGCTGTGGTCGCTACTGTGATGTGTAGGAGGAAGAGCTCAGGTGGAAAAGGAGGG
AGCTACTCTCAGGCTGCGTCCAGCGACAGTGCCCAGGGCTCTGATGTGTCTCTCACAGCTTGAGAATTCT
GCAGATATCCAGCACAGTGGCGGCCGCTCGAGTCTAGAGGGCCCGTTTAAACCCGCTGATCAGCCTCGAC
TGTGCCTTCTAGTTGCCAGCCATCTGTTGTTTGCCCCTCCCCCGTGCCTTCCTTGACCCTGGAAGGTGCC
ACTCCCACTGTCCTTTCCTAATAAAATGAGGAAATTGCATCGCATTGTCTGAGTAGGTGTCATTCTATTC
TGGGGGGTGGGGTGGGGCAGGACAGCAAGGGGGAGGATTGGGAAGACAATAGCAGGCATGCTGGGGATGC
GGTGGGCTCTATGGCTTCTGAGGCGGAAAGAACCAGCTGGGGCTCTAGGGGGTATCCCC
[124 nt withheld, positions 2370-2493]
C
[91 nt withheld, positions 2495-2585]
A
[49 nt withheld, positions 2587-2635]
CCTTTGACGTTGGAGTCCACGTTCTTT
[37 nt withheld, positions 2663-2699]
ACCCTATCTCGGTCTATTCTTTTGATTTATAAGGGATTTTGCCGATTTCGGCCTATTGGTTAAAAAATGA
GCTGATTTAACAAAAATTTAACGCGAATTAATTCTGTGGAATGTGTGTCAGTTAGGGTGTGGAAAGTCCC
CAGGCTCCCCAGCAGGCAGAAGTATGCAAAGCATGCATCTCAATTAGTCAGCAACCAGGTGTGGAAAGTC
CCCAGGCTCCCCAGCAGGCAGAAGTATGCAAAGCATGCATCTCAATTAGTCAGCAACCATAGTCCCGCCC
CTAACTCCGCCCATCCCGCCCCTAACTCCGCCCAGTTCCGCCCATTCTCCGCCCCATGGCTGACTAATTT
TTTTTATTTATGCAGAGGCCGAGGCCGCCTCTGCCTCTGAGCTATTCCAGAAGTAGTGAGGAGGCTTTTT
TGGAGGCCTAGGCTTTTGCAAAAAGCTCCCGGGAGCTTGTATATCCATTTTCGGATCTGATCAAGAGACA
GGATGAGGATCGTTTCGCATGATTGAACAAGATGGATTGCACGCAGGTTCTCCGGCCGCTTGGGTGGAGA
GGCTATTCGGCTATGACTGGGCACAACAGACAATCGGCTGCTCTGATGCCGCCGTGTTCCGGCTGTCAGC
GCAGGGGCGCCCGGTTCTTTTTGTCAAGACCGACCTGTCCGGTGCCCTGAATGAACTGCAGGACGAGGCA
GCGCGGCTATCGTGGCTGGCCACGACGGGCGTTCCTTGCGCAGCTGTGCTCGACGTTGTCACTGAAGCGG
GAAGGGACTGGCTGCTATTGGGCGAAGTGCCGGGGCAGGATCTCCTGTCATCTCACCTTGCTCCTGCCGA
GAAAGTATCCATCATGGCTGATGCAATGCGGCGGCTGCATACGCTTGATCCGGCTACCTGCCCATTCGAC
CACCAAGCGAAACATCGCATCGAGCGAGCACGTACTCGGATGGAAGCCGGTCTTGTCGATCAGGATGATC
TGGACGAAGAGCATCAGGGGCTCGCGCCAGCCGAACTGTTCGCCAGGCTCAAGGCGCGCATGCCCGACGG
CGAGGATCTCGTCGTGACCCATGGCGATGCCTGCTTGCCGAATATCATGGTGGAAAATGGCCGCTTTTCT
GGATTCATCGACTGTGGCCGGCTGGGTGTGGCGGACCGCTATCAGGACATAGCGTTGGCTACCCGTGATA
TTGCTGAAGAGCTTGGCGGCGAATGGGCTGACCGCTTCCTCGTGCTTTACGGTATCGCCGCTCCCGATTC
GCAGCGCATCGCCTTCTATCGCCTTCTTGACGAGTTCTTCTGAGCGGGACTCTGGGGTTCGAAATGACCG
ACCAAGCGACGCCCAACCTGCCATCACGAGATTTCGATTCCACCGCCGCCTTCTATGAAAGGTTGGGCTT
CGGAATCGTTTTCCGGGACGCCGGCTGGATGATCCTCCAGCGCGGGGATCTCATGCTGGAGTTCTTCGCC
CACCCCAACTTGTTTATTGCAGCTTATAATGGTTACAAATAAAGCAATAGCATCACAAATTTCACAAATA
AAGCATTTTTTTCACTGCATTCTAGTTGTGGTTTGTCCAAACTCATCAATGTATCTTATCATGTCTGTAT
ACCGTCGACCTCTAGCTAGAGCTTGGCGTAATCATGGTCATAGCTGTTTCCTGTGTGAAATTGTTATCCG
CTCACAATTCCACACAACATACGAGCCGGAAGCATAAAGTGTAAAGCCTGGGGTGCCTAATGAGTGAGCT
AACTCACATTAATTGCGTTGCGCTCACTGCCCGCTTTCCAGTCGGGAAACCTGTCGTGCCAGCTGCATTA
ATGAATCGGCCAACGCGCGGGGAGAGGCGGTTTGCGTATTGGGCGCTCTTCCGCTTCCTCGCTCACTGAC
TCGCTGCGCTCGGTCGTTCGGCTGCGGCGAGCGGTATCAGCTCACTCAAAGGCGGTAATACGGTTATCCA
CAGAATCAGGGGATAACGCAGGAAAGAACATGTGAGCAAAAGGCCAGCAAAAGGCCAGGAACCGTAAAAA
GGCCGCGTTGCTGGCGTTTTTCCATAGGCTCCGCCCCCCTGACGAGCATCACAAAAATCGACGCTCAAGT
CAGAGGTGGCGAAACCCGACAGGACTATAAAGATACCAGGCGTTTCCCCCTGGAAGCTCCCTCGTGCGCT
CTCCTGTTCCGACCCTGCCGCTTACCGGATACCTGTCCGCCTTTCTCCCTTCGGGAAGCGTGGCGCTTTC
TCATAGCTCACGCTGTAGGTATCTCAGTTCGGTGTAGGTCGTTCGCTCCAAGCTGGGCTGTGTGCACGAA
CCCCCCGTTCAGCCCGACCGCTGCGCCTTATCCGGTAACTATCGTCTTGAGTCCAACCCGGTAAGACACG
ACTTATCGCCACTGGCAGCAGCCACTGGTAACAGGATTAGCAGAGCGAGGTATGTAGGCGGTGCTACAGA
GTTCTTGAAGTGGTGGCCTAACTACGGCTACACTAGAAGAACAGTATTTGGTATCTGCGCTCTGCTGAAG
CCAGTTACCTTCGGAAAAAGAGTTGGTAGCTCTTGATCCGGCAAACAAACCACCGCTGGTAGCGGTGGTT
TTTTTGTTTGCAAGCAGCAGATTACGCGCAGAAAAAAAGGATCTCAAGAAGATCCTTTGATCTTTTCTAC
GGGGTCTGACGCTCAGTGGAACGAAAACTCACGTTAAGGGATTTTGGTCATGAGATTATCAAAAAGGATC
TTCACCTAGATCCTTTTAAATTAAAAATGAAGTTTTAAATCAATCTAAAGTATATATGAGTAAACTTGGT
CTGACAGTTACCAATGCTTAATCAGTGAGGCACCTATCTCAGCGATCTGTCTATTTCGTTCATCCATAGT
TGCCTGACTCCCCGTCGTGTAGATAACTACGATACGGGAGGGCTTACCATCTGGCCCCAGTGCTGCAATG
ATACCGCGAGACCCACGCTCACCGGCTCCAGATTTATCAGCAATAAACCAGCCAGCCGGAAGGGCCGAGC
GCAGAAGTGGTCCTGCAACTTTATCCGCCTCCATCCAGTCTATTAATTGTTGCCGGGAAGCTAGAGTAAG
TAGTTCGCCAGTTAATAGTTTGCGCAACGTTGTTGCCATTGCTACAGGCATCGTGGTGTCACGCTCGTCG
TTTGGTATGGCTTCATTCAGCTCCGGTTCCCAACGATCAAGGCGAGTTACATGATCCCCCATGTTGTGCA
AAAAAGCGGTTAGCTCCTTCGGTCCTCCGATCGTTGTCAGAAGTAAGTTGGCCGCAGTGTTATCACTCAT
GGTTATGGCAGCACTGCATAATTCTCTTACTGTCATGCCATCCGTAAGATGCTTTTCTGTGACTGGTGAG
TACTCAACCAAGTCATTCTGAGAATAGTGTATGCGGCGACCGAGTTGCTCTTGCCCGGCGTCAATACGGG
ATAATACCGCGCCACATAGCAGAACTTTAAAAGTGCTCATCATTGGAAAACGTTCTTCGGGGCGAAAACT
CTCAAGGATCTTACCGCTGTTGAGATCCAGTTCGATGTAACCCACTCGTGCACCCAACTGATCTTCAGCA
TCTTTTACTTTCACCAGCGTTTCTGGGTGAGCAAAAACAGGAAGGCAAAATGCCGCAAAAAAGGGAATAA
GGGCGACACGGAAATGTTGAATACTCATACTCTTCCTTTTTCAATATTATTGAAGCATTTATCAGGGTTA
TTGTCTCATGAGCGGATACATATTTGAATGTATTTAGAAAAATAAACAAATAGGGGTTCCGCGCACATTT
CCCCGAAAAGTGCCACCTGACGTC
Features (pLannotate 1.2.2; 20 found; start..end, strand, type, name):
     28..80      -  misc_feature   bom (fragment): basis of mobility region from pBR322
    235..614     +  enhancer       CMV enhancer: human cytomegalovirus immediate early enhancer
    615..818     +  promoter       CMV promoter: human cytomegalovirus (CMV) immediate early promoter
    814..847     +  LTR            5' LTR (truncated) (fragment): truncated 5' long terminal repeat (LTR) from HIV-1
    863..881     +  promoter       T7 promoter: promoter for bacteriophage T7 RNA polymerase
    935..2020    +  CDS            HLA-B: HLAB_HUMAN - Also known as HLAB. Experimental evidence at protein level: Swiss-Prot protein existence level 1. Allele B*67:01: Displays peptides sharing a common signature motif, namely a Pro residue at position 2 and Leu anchor residue at the C-terminus. From Homo sapiens (Human).
   2100..2324    +  polyA_signal   bGH poly(A) signal: bovine growth hormone polyadenylation signal
   2328..2349    +  promoter       SV40 promoter (fragment): SV40 enhancer and early promoter
   2370..2798    +  rep_origin     f1 ori (sequence partly withheld): f1 bacteriophage origin of replication; arrow indicates direction of (+) strand synthesis
   2812..3141    +  promoter       SV40 promoter: SV40 enhancer and early promoter
   3208..3999    +  CDS            neo: KKA2_KLEPN - Also known as kan, nptII. Experimental evidence at protein level: Swiss-Prot protein existence level 1. Resistance to kanamycin, neomycin, paromomycin, ribostamycin, butirosin and gentamicin B. From Klebsiella pneumoniae.
   4023..4181    +  CDS            ble (fragment): BLE_KLEPN - Experimental evidence at protein level: Swiss-Prot protein existence level 1. Binding protein with a strong affinity to the bleomycin family of antibiotics. Binds to CL990; an antimitotic-antibiotic compound. From Klebsiella pneumoniae.
   4176..4297    +  polyA_signal   SV40 poly(A) signal: SV40 polyadenylation signal
   4370..4386    -  protein_bind   lac operator: The lac repressor binds to the lac operator to inhibit transcription in E. coli. This inhibition can be relieved by adding lactose or isopropyl-β-D-thiogalactopyranoside (IPTG). lac repressor encoded by lacI
   4394..4424    -  promoter       lac promoter: promoter for the E. coli lac operon
   4439..4460    -  protein_bind   CAP binding site: CAP binding activates transcription in the presence of cAMP. E. coli catabolite activator protein
   4473..4565    -  CDS            lacI (fragment): lac repressor; lacI; The lac repressor binds to the lac operator to inhibit transcription in E. coli. This inhibition can be relieved by adding lactose or isopropyl-β-D-thiogalactopyranoside (IPTG).
   4748..5336    -  rep_origin     ori: high-copy-number ColE1/pMB1/pBR322/pUC origin of replication
   5507..6367    -  CDS            AmpR: β-lactamase; bla; confers resistance to ampicillin, carbenicillin, and related antibiotics
   6368..6472    -  promoter       AmpR promoter: bla
