[The description below was written by a language model from this plasmid's Addgene catalogue record and pLannotate feature annotations shown in this document.]
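Description:
B*15:17:01 is a mammalian expression plasmid built on the pcDNA-3 backbone that carries the coding sequence of the human HLA class I allele HLA-B*15:17:01, cloned between BamHI and EcoRI sites. In the 6.5 kb sequenced record, the roughly 1.1 kb HLA-B open reading frame sits downstream of the human cytomegalovirus immediate early enhancer and promoter and is followed by the bovine growth hormone polyadenylation signal, an arrangement that gives strong constitutive transcription in transfected mammalian cells. A T7 promoter lies between the CMV promoter and the insert and could serve for in vitro transcription or as a sequencing primer site. No epitope tag or reporter is annotated on the insert. The automated annotation matches the CDS to the generic HLA-B protein entry, and its allele-specific comment refers to a different allele, so the allele identity rests on the catalogue fields. A short annotated match to a truncated HIV-1 LTR at the promoter boundary is only a fragment, not evidence of a lentiviral design.

A second cassette, consisting of the SV40 enhancer/early promoter, the neomycin phosphotransferase gene and an SV40 poly(A) signal, allows G418 selection of stably transfected cells. A ble fragment after neo is presumably a remnant carried over with the resistance gene. In bacteria the plasmid is maintained through a high-copy ColE1/pUC-type origin and selected with ampicillin via β-lactamase. An f1 origin and residual lac regulatory elements are also present as backbone features. The stated purpose is overexpression of this single HLA allele. The associated publication concerns large-scale HLA class I peptidome profiling for epitope prediction, which suggests the plasmid is used to express a defined allele in cells so that the peptides it presents can be characterised.
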