Addgene plasmid #203263: B*15:17:01
Purpose: Overexpress HLA allele
Depositing lab: Derin Keskin & Catherine Wu. Depositing organization: Dana-Farber Cancer Institute. Publication: A large peptidome dataset improves HLA class I epitope prediction across most of the human population. Sarkizova S, Klaeger S, Le PM, Li LW, Oliveira G, Keshishian H, Hartigan CR, Zhang W, Braun DA, Ligon KL, Bachireddy P, Zervantonakis IK, Rosenbluth JM, Ouspenskaia T, Law T, Justesen S, Stevens J, Lane WJ, Eisenhaure T, Lan Zhang G, Clauser KR, Hacohen N, Carr SA, Wu CJ, Keskin DB. Nat Biotechnol. 2020 Feb;38(2):199-209. doi: 10.1038/s41587-019-0322-9. Epub 2019 Dec 16. PubMed 31844290.
Backbone
  Vector backbone: pcDNA-3
  Vector type: Mammalian Expression
Growth in bacteria
  Bacterial resistance: Ampicillin, 100 μg/mL
  Growth temperature: 37°C
  Growth strain: NEB Stable
  Copy number: High Copy
Gene/Insert
  Gene/Insert name: B*15:17:01
  Species: H. sapiens (human)
  Entrez Gene: HLA-B (a.k.a. AS, B-4901, HLAB)
  Cloning method: Restriction Enzyme; 5′ cloning site BamHI (unknown if destroyed); 3′ cloning site EcoRI (unknown if destroyed)
  Sequencing primers: 5′ unknown
Terms and licenses: Academic/Nonprofit Terms; Industry Terms: Not Available to Industry
Depositor comments: Shortname from TIGL: K58
How to cite: B*15:17:01 was a gift from Derin Keskin & Catherine Wu (Addgene plasmid # 203263 ; http://n2t.net/addgene:203263 ; RRID:Addgene_203263)
