>Addgene plasmid #203263 | B*15:17:01 | depositor partial sequence | sequence record 394193 | HLA:HLA00180 B*15:17:01:01 1089 bp (K58)
ATGCGGGTCACGGCGCCCCGAACCGTCCTCCTGCTGCTCTCGGGAGCCCTGGCCCTGACCGAGACCTGGG
CCGGCTCCCACTCCATGAGGTATTTCTACACCGCCATGTCCCGGCCCGGCCGCGGGGAGCCCCGCTTCAT
CGCAGTGGGCTACGTGGACGACACCCAGTTCGTGAGGTTCGACAGCGACGCCGCGAGTCCGAGGATGGCG
CCCCGGGCGCCATGGATAGAGCAGGAGGGGCCGGAGTATTGGGACCGGGAGACACGGAACATGAAGGCCT
CCGCGCAGACTTACCGAGAGAACCTGCGGATCGCGCTCCGCTACTACAACCAGAGCGAGGCCGGGTCTCA
CACCCTCCAGAGGATGTACGGCTGCGACGTGGGGCCGGACGGGCGCCTCCTCCGCGGGTACCACCAGGAC
GCCTACGACGGCAAGGATTACATCGCCCTGAACGAGGACCTGAGCTCCTGGACCGCGGCGGACACGGCGG
CTCAGATCACCCAGCGCAAGTGGGAGGCGGCCCGTGAGGCGGAGCAGCTGAGAGCCTACCTGGAGGGCCT
GTGCGTGGAGTGGCTCCGCAGATACCTGGAGAACGGGAAGGAGACGCTGCAGCGCGCGGACCCCCCAAAG
ACACATGTGACCCACCACCCCATCTCTGACCATGAGGCCACCCTGAGGTGCTGGGCCCTGGGCTTCTACC
CTGCGGAGATCACACTGACCTGGCAGCGGGATGGCGAGGACCAAACTCAGGACACCGAGCTTGTGGAGAC
CAGACCAGCAGGAGATAGAACCTTCCAGAAGTGGGCAGCTGTGGTGGTGCCTTCTGGAGAAGAGCAGAGA
TACACATGCCATGTACAGCATGAGGGGCTGCCGAAGCCCCTCACCCTGAGATGGGAGCCATCTTCCCAGT
CCACCATCCCCATCGTGGGCATTGTTGCTGGCCTGGCTGTCCTAGCAGTTGTGGTCATCGGAGCTGTGGT
CGCTACTGTGATGTGTAGGAGGAAGAGCTCAGGTGGAAAAGGAGGGAGCTACTCTCAGGCTGCGTCCAGC
GACAGTGCCCAGGGCTCTGATGTGTCTCTCACAGCTTGA
